Addgene plasmid #200375: pHiUGE Myc-epitope donor ORF1
Purpose: Tagging endogenously expressed proteins with Myc epitope, C-terminal
Depositing lab: Scott Soderling. Depositing organization: Duke University. Publication: Plug-and-Play Protein Modification Using Homology-Independent Universal Genome Engineering. Gao Y, Hisey E, Bradshaw TWA, Erata E, Brown WE, Courtland JL, Uezu A, Xiang Y, Diao Y, Soderling SH. Neuron. 2019 Aug 21;103(4):583-597.e8. doi: 10.1016/j.neuron.2019.05.047. Epub 2019 Jul 1. PubMed 31272828.
Backbone
  Vector backbone: pHiUGE
  Vector type: Mammalian Expression
Growth in bacteria
  Bacterial resistance: Ampicillin, 100 μg/mL
  Growth temperature: 30°C
  Growth strain: NEB Stable
  Copy number: Unknown
Gene/Insert
  Gene/Insert name: Myc epitope
  Species: Other
  Mutation: NA
  Cloning method: Unknown
Terms and licenses: Academic/Nonprofit Terms; Industry Terms: Not Available to Industry
How to cite: pHiUGE Myc-epitope donor ORF1 was a gift from Scott Soderling (Addgene plasmid # 200375 ; http://n2t.net/addgene:200375 ; RRID:Addgene_200375)
