[The description below was written by a language model from this plasmid's Addgene catalogue record and pLannotate feature annotations shown in this document.]
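Description:
pHiUGE Myc-epitope donor ORF1 is a small (about 3.4 kb) AAV-format donor plasmid from the Homology-independent Universal Genome Engineering (HiUGE) system, catalogued as a mammalian expression vector on the pHiUGE backbone. It is maintained in bacteria through a high-copy ColE1/pUC-type origin and selected with ampicillin via the bla (AmpR) gene under its own promoter. An f1 bacteriophage origin is also present, along with short remnants of the pBR322 bom and rop regions. The record lists a recombination-deficient growth strain, consistent with the need to keep the repeat-rich inverted terminal repeats stable.

The payload lies between AAV2 inverted terminal repeats, one annotated in full and the other detected only as fragments. These repeats allow the intervening cassette to be packaged into recombinant AAV for delivery. Within this region, a human U6 RNA polymerase III promoter drives a guide RNA built on the Streptococcus pyogenes Cas9 scaffold. The short spacer between the promoter and scaffold is not annotated, so the record does not state the guide's target. The Myc epitope insert named in the catalogue entry is also not called in the feature table. The only unannotated stretch inside the ITRs lies between the gRNA scaffold and the downstream ITR, which is presumably where the donor tag sits, though the annotation does not confirm this.

The stated purpose is C-terminal tagging of endogenously expressed proteins with the Myc epitope. The "ORF1" designation suggests one of a set of reading-frame variants, letting users match the frame of the insertion site. No Cas9 coding sequence is annotated on this plasmid, so the nuclease and any gene-specific guide would have to be supplied separately.
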