Features (pLannotate 1.2.2; 12 found; start..end, strand, type, name):
     12..39      +  repeat_region  AAV2 ITR (fragment): inverted terminal repeat of adeno-associated virus serotype 2 inverted
     68..95      +  repeat_region  AAV2 ITR (fragment): inverted terminal repeat of adeno-associated virus serotype 2 inverted
    145..385     +  promoter       U6 promoter: RNA polymerase III promoter for human U6 snRNA
    414..489     +  misc_RNA       gRNA scaffold: guide RNA scaffold for the Streptococcus pyogenes CRISPR/Cas9 system
    659..799     +  repeat_region  AAV2 ITR: inverted terminal repeat of adeno-associated virus serotype 2 inverted
    804..855     -  misc_feature   bom (fragment): basis of mobility region from pBR322
    874..1329    +  rep_origin     f1 ori (sequence partly withheld): f1 bacteriophage origin of replication; arrow indicates direction of (+) strand synthesis
   1330..1379    -  misc_feature   bom (fragment): basis of mobility region from pBR322
   1481..1516    -  CDS            rop (fragment): Rop protein, which maintains plasmids at low copy number; rop
   1611..1715    +  promoter       AmpR promoter: bla
   1716..2576    +  CDS            AmpR: β-lactamase; bla; confers resistance to ampicillin, carbenicillin, and related antibiotics
   2747..3335    +  rep_origin     ori: high-copy-number ColE1/pMB1/pBR322/pUC origin of replication
>Addgene plasmid #200375 | pHiUGE Myc-epitope donor ORF1 | addgene full sequence | sequence record 397529 | Addgene NGS Result
CCTGCAGGCAGCTGCGCGCTCGCTCGCTCACTGAGGCCGCCCGGGCGTCGGGCGACCTTTGGTCGCCCGG
CCTCAGTGAGCGAGCGAGCGCGCAGAGAGGGAGTGGCCAACTCCATCACTAGGGGTTCCTGCGGCCGCAC
GCGTGAGGGCCTATTTCCCATGATTCCTTCATATTTGCATATACGATACAAGGCTGTTAGAGAGATAATT
GGAATTAATTTGACTGTAAACACAAAGATATTAGTACAAAATACGTGACGTAGAAAGTAATAATTTCTTG
GGTAGTTTGCAGTTTTAAAATTATGTTTTAAAATGGACTATCATATGCTTACCGTAACTTGAAAGTATTT
CGATTTCTTGGCTTTATATATCTTGTGGAAAGGACGAAACACCGACGCTTCCGAGTACGGTACGTTTTAG
AGCTAGAAATAGCAAGTTAAAATAAGGCTAGTCCGTTATCAACTTGAAAAAGTGGCACCGAGTCGGTGCT
TTTTTTCTAGACCTGTACCGTACTCGGAAGCGTCGGATCCGAACAAAAACTCATCTCAGAAGAGGATCTG
TAGCTAGCTAGCTAGAAGGTCTTCCTCCGAAATAAGCTTCTGCTCAGCTCGAGCCTGTACCGTACTCGGA
AGCGTCCACGTGCGGACCGAGCGGCCGCAGGAACCCCTAGTGATGGAGTTGGCCACTCCCTCTCTGCGCG
CTCGCTCGCTCACTGAGGCCGGGCGACCAAAGGTCGCCCGACGCCCGGGCTTTGCCCGGGCGGCCTCAGT
GAGCGAGCGAGCGCGCAGCTGCCTGCAGGGGCGCCTGATGCGGTATTTTCTCCTTACGCATCTGTGCGGT
ATTTCACACCGCATA
[95 nt withheld, positions 856-950]
T
[46 nt withheld, positions 952-997]
C
[141 nt withheld, positions 999-1139]
CCTTTGACGTTGGAGTCCACGTTCTTT
[37 nt withheld, positions 1167-1203]
ACTCTATCTCGGGCTATTCTTTTGATTTATAAGGGATTTTGCCGATTTCGGTCTATTGGTTAAAAAATGA
GCTGATTTAACAAAAATTTAACGCGAATTTTAACAAAATATTAACGTTTACAATTTTATGGTGCACTCTC
AGTACAATCTGCTCTGATGCCGCATAGTTAAGCCAGCCCCGACACCCGCCAACACCCGCTGACGCGCCCT
GACGGGCTTGTCTGCTCCCGGCATCCGCTTACAGACAAGCTGTGACCGTCTCCGGGAGCTGCATGTGTCA
GAGGTTTTCACCGTCATCACCGAAACGCGCGAGACGAAAGGGCCTCGTGATACGCCTATTTTTATAGGTT
AATGTCATGATAATAATGGTTTCTTAGACGTCAGGTGGCACTTTTCGGGGAAATGTGCGCGGAACCCCTA
TTTGTTTATTTTTCTAAATACATTCAAATATGTATCCGCTCATGAGACAATAACCCTGATAAATGCTTCA
ATAATATTGAAAAAGGAAGAGTATGAGTATTCAACATTTCCGTGTCGCCCTTATTCCCTTTTTTGCGGCA
TTTTGCCTTCCTGTTTTTGCTCACCCAGAAACGCTGGTGAAAGTAAAAGATGCTGAAGATCAGTTGGGTG
CACGAGTGGGTTACATCGAACTGGATCTCAACAGCGGTAAGATCCTTGAGAGTTTTCGCCCCGAAGAACG
TTTTCCAATGATGAGCACTTTTAAAGTTCTGCTATGTGGCGCGGTATTATCCCGTATTGACGCCGGGCAA
GAGCAACTCGGTCGCCGCATACACTATTCTCAGAATGACTTGGTTGAGTACTCACCAGTCACAGAAAAGC
ATCTTACGGATGGCATGACAGTAAGAGAATTATGCAGTGCTGCCATAACCATGAGTGATAACACTGCGGC
CAACTTACTTCTGACAACGATCGGAGGACCGAAGGAGCTAACCGCTTTTTTGCACAACATGGGGGATCAT
GTAACTCGCCTTGATCGTTGGGAACCGGAGCTGAATGAAGCCATACCAAACGACGAGCGTGACACCACGA
TGCCTGTAGCAATGGCAACAACGTTGCGCAAACTATTAACTGGCGAACTACTTACTCTAGCTTCCCGGCA
ACAATTAATAGACTGGATGGAGGCGGATAAAGTTGCAGGACCACTTCTGCGCTCGGCCCTTCCGGCTGGC
TGGTTTATTGCTGATAAATCTGGAGCCGGTGAGCGTGGGTCTCGCGGTATCATTGCAGCACTGGGGCCAG
ATGGTAAGCCCTCCCGTATCGTAGTTATCTACACGACGGGGAGTCAGGCAACTATGGATGAACGAAATAG
ACAGATCGCTGAGATAGGTGCCTCACTGATTAAGCATTGGTAACTGTCAGACCAAGTTTACTCATATATA
CTTTAGATTGATTTAAAACTTCATTTTTAATTTAAAAGGATCTAGGTGAAGATCCTTTTTGATAATCTCA
TGACCAAAATCCCTTAACGTGAGTTTTCGTTCCACTGAGCGTCAGACCCCGTAGAAAAGATCAAAGGATC
TTCTTGAGATCCTTTTTTTCTGCGCGTAATCTGCTGCTTGCAAACAAAAAAACCACCGCTACCAGCGGTG
GTTTGTTTGCCGGATCAAGAGCTACCAACTCTTTTTCCGAAGGTAACTGGCTTCAGCAGAGCGCAGATAC
CAAATACTGTTCTTCTAGTGTAGCCGTAGTTAGGCCACCACTTCAAGAACTCTGTAGCACCGCCTACATA
CCTCGCTCTGCTAATCCTGTTACCAGTGGCTGCTGCCAGTGGCGATAAGTCGTGTCTTACCGGGTTGGAC
TCAAGACGATAGTTACCGGATAAGGCGCAGCGGTCGGGCTGAACGGGGGGTTCGTGCACACAGCCCAGCT
TGGAGCGAACGACCTACACCGAACTGAGATACCTACAGCGTGAGCTATGAGAAAGCGCCACGCTTCCCGA
AGGGAGAAAGGCGGACAGGTATCCGGTAAGCGGCAGGGTCGGAACAGGAGAGCGCACGAGGGAGCTTCCA
GGGGGAAACGCCTGGTATCTTTATAGTCCTGTCGGGTTTCGCCACCTCTGACTTGAGCGTCGATTTTTGT
GATGCTCGTCAGGGGGGCGGAGCCTATGGAAAAACGCCAGCAACGCGGCCTTTTTACGGTTCCTGGCCTT
TTGCTGGCCTTTTGCTCACATGT
